>Addgene plasmid #140634 | pBWB162 | depositor full sequence | sequence record 272915 | pBWB162 sequence 5013 bps
AATATCTTTTACATCATTCGTATTTAAAATTCCAAACTCCGCTCCCCTAAGGCGAATAAAAGCCATTAAA
TCTTTTGTATTTACCAAATTATAGTCATCCACTATATCTAAGAGTAAATTCTTCAATTCTCTTTTTTGGC
TTTCATCAAGTGTTATATAGCGGTCAATATCAAAATCATTAATGTTCAAAATATCTTTTTTGTCGTATAT
ATGTTTATTCTTAGCAATAGCGTCCTTTGATTCATGAGTCAAATATTCATATGAACCTTTGATATAATCA
AGTATCTCAACATGAGCAACTGAACTATTCCCCAATTTTCGCTTAATCTTGTTCCTAACGCTTTCTATTG
TTACAGGATTTCGTGCAATATATATAACGTGATAGTGTGGTTTTTTATAGTGCTTTCCATTTCGTATAAC
ATCACTACTATTCCATGTATCTTTATCTTTTTTTTCGTCCATATCGTGTAAAGGACTGACAGCCATAGAT
ACGCCCAAACTCTCTAATTTTTCCTTCCAATCATTAGGAATTGAGTCAGGATATAATAAAAATCCAAAAT
TTCTAGCTTTAGTATTTTTAATAGCCATGATATAATTACCTTATCAAAAACAAGTAGCGAAAACTCGTAT
CCTTCTAAAAACGCGAGCTTTCGCTTATTTTTTTTGTTCTGATTCCTTTCTTGCATATTCTTCTATAGCT
AACGCCGCAACCGCAGATTTTGAAAAACCTTTTTGTTTCGCCATATCTGTTAATTTTTTATCTTGCTCTT
TTGTCAGAGAAATCATAACTCTTTTTTTCGATTCTGAAATCACCATTTAAAAAACTCCAATCAAATAATT
TTATAAAGTTAGTGTATCACTTTGTAATCATAAAAACAACAATAAAGCTACTTAAATATAGATTTATAAA
AAACGTTGGCGAAAACGTTGGCGATTCGTTGGCGATTGAAAAACCCCTTAAACCCTTGAGCCAGTTGGGA
TAGAGCGTTTTTGGCACAAAAATTGGCACTCGGCACTTAATGGGGGGTCGTAGTACGGAAGCAAAATTCG
CTTCCTTTCCCCCCATTTTTTTCCAAATTCCAAATTTTTTTCAAAAATTTTCCAGCGCTACCGCTCGGCA
AAATTGCAAGCAATTTTTAAAATCAAACCCATGAGGGAATTTCATTCCCTCATACTCCCTTGAGCCTCCT
CCAACCGAAATAGAAGGGCGCTGCGCTTATTATTTCATTCAGTCATCGGCTTTCATAATCTAACAGACAA
CATCTTCGCTGCAAAGCCACGCTACGCTCAAGGGCTTTTACGCTACGATAACGCCTGTTTTAACGATTAT
GCCGATAACTAAACGAAATAAACGCTAAAACGTCTCAGAAACGATTTTGAGACGTTTTAATAAAAAATCG
CCTAGTGCTTGGATTCTCACCAATAAAAAACGCCCGGCGGCAACCGAGCGTTCTGAACAAATCCAGATGG
AGTTCTGAGGTCATTACTGGATCTATCAACAGGAGTCCAAGCGAGCTCGGTACTAAAACAATTCATCCAG
TAAAATATAATATTTTATTTTCTCCCAATCAGGCTTGATCCCCAGTAAGTCAAAAAATAGCTCGACATAC
TGTTCTTCCCCGATATCCTCCCTGATCGACCGGACGCAGAAGGCAATGTCATACCACTTGTCCGCCCTGC
CGCTTCTCCCAAGATCAATAAAGCCACTTACTTTGCCATCTTTCACAAAGATGTTGCTGTCTCCCAGGTC
GCCGTGGGAAAAGACAAGTTCCTCTTCGGGCTTTTCCGTCTTTAAAAAATCATACAGCTCGCGCGGATCT
TTAAATGGAGTGTCTTCTTCCCAGTTTTCGCAATCCACATCGGCCAGATCGTTATTCAGTAAGTAATCCA
ATTCGGCTAAGCGGCCGTCTAAGCTATTCGTATAGGGACAATCCGATATGTCGATGGAGTGAAAGAGCCT
GATGCACTCCGCATACAGCTCGATAGTCTTTTCAGGGCTTTGTTCATCTTCATACCCTTCCGAGCAAAGG
ACGCCATCGGCCTCACTCATGAGCAGATTGCTCCAGCCATCATGCCGTTCAAAGTGCAGGACCTTTGGAA
CAGGCAGCTTTCCTTCCAGCCATAGCATCATGTCCTTTTCCCGTTCCACATCATAGGTGGTCCCTTTATA
CCGGCTGTCCGTCATTTTTAAATATAGGATTTCATTTTCTCCCACCAGCTTATATACCTTAGCAGGAGAC
ATTCCTTCCGTATCTTTTACGCAGCGGTATTCTTCGATCAGTTTTTTCAATTCCGGTGATATTCTCATTT
TAGCCATTTATTATTTCCTTCCTCTTTTCTACAGTATTTAAAGATACCCCAAGAAGCTAATTATAACAAG
ACGAACTCCAATTCACTGTTCCTTGCATTCTAAAACCTTAAATACAGAAAACAGCCTTTTCAAAGTTGTT
TTCAAAGTTGGCGTATAACATAGTATCGACGGAGCCGATTTTGAAACCACAATTATGATAGAATTTGACG
TCGAATTCGCGGCCGCTTCTAGAACTATAGCTAGCATGCATTTACGTTGACACCATCGAATGGTGCAAAA
CCTTTCGCGGTATGGCATGATAGCGCCCGGAAGAGAGTCAATTCAGGGTGGTGAATGTGAAACCAGTAAC
GTTATACGATGTCGCAGAGTATGCCGGTGTCTCTTATCAGACCGTTTCCCGCGTGGTGAACCAGGCCAGC
CACGTTTCTGCGAAAACGCGGGAAAAAGTGGAAGCGGCGATGGCGGAGCTGAATTACATTCCCAACCGCG
TGGCACAACAACTGGCGGGCAAACAGTCGTTGCTGATTGGCGTTGCCACCTCCAGTCTGGCCCTGCACGC
GCCGTCGCAAATTGTCGCGGCGATTAAATCTCGCGCCGATCAACTGGGTGCCAGCGTGGTGGTGTCGATG
GTAGAACGAAGCGGCGTCGAAGCCTGTAAAGCGGCGGTGCACAATCTTCTCGCGCAACGCGTCAGTGGGC
TGATCATTAACTATCCGCTGGATGACCAGGATGCCATTGCTGTGGAAGCTGCCTGCACTAATGTTCCGGC
GTTATTTCTTGATGTCTCTGACCAGACACCCATCAACAGTATTATTTTCTCCCATGAAGACGGTACGCGA
CTGGGCGTGGAGCATCTGGTCGCATTGGGTCACCAGCAAATCGCGCTGTTAGCGGGCCCATTAAGTTCTG
TCTCGGCGCGTCTGCGTCTGGCTGGCTGGCATAAATATCTCACTCGCAATCAAATTCAGCCGATAGCGGA
ACGGGAAGGCGACTGGAGTGCCATGTCCGGTTTTCAACAAACCATGCAAATGCTGAATGAGGGCATCGTT
CCCACTGCGATGCTGGTTGCCAACGATCAGATGGCGCTGGGCGCAATGCGCGCCATTACCGAGTCCGGGC
TGCGCGTTGGTGCGGATATCTCGGTAGTGGGATACGACGATACCGAAGACAGCTCATGTTATATCCCGCC
GTCAACCACCATCAAACAGGATTTTCGCCTGCTGGGGCAAACCAGCGTGGACCGCTTGCTGCAACTCTCT
CAGGGCCAGGCGGTGAAGGGCAATCAGCTGTTGCCCGTCTCACTGGTGAAAAGAAAAACCACCCTGGCGC
CCAATACGCAAACCGCCTCTCCCCGCGCGTTGGCCGATTCATTAATGCAGCTGGCACGACAGGTTTCCCG
ACTGGAAAGCGGGCAGTGAGCGCAACGCAATTAATGTGAGTTAGCGCGAATTGATCTGGTTTGACAGCTT
ATCATCGACTGCACGGTGCACCAATGCTTCTGGCGTCAGGCAGCCATCGGAAGCTGTGGTATGGCTGTGC
AGGTCGTAAATCACTGCATAATTCGTGTCGCTCAAGGCGCACTCCCGTTCTGGATAATGTTTTTTGCGCC
GACATCATAACGGTTCTGGCAAATATTCTGAAATGAGCTGTTGACAATTAATCATCCGGCTCGTATAATG
TGTGGAATTGTGAGCGGATAACAATTTCACACAGGAAACAGACCATGGTGAGCAAGGGCGAGGAGGATAA
CATGGCCATCATCAAGGAGTTCATGCGCTTCAAGGTTCACATGGAGGGCTCCGTGAACGGCCACGAGTTC
GAGATCGAGGGCGAGGGCGAGGGCCGCCCCTACGAGGGCACCCAGACCGCCAAGCTGAAGGTGACCAAGG
GTGGCCCCCTGCCCTTCGCCTGGGACATCCTGTCCCCTCAGTTCATGTACGGCTCCAAGGCCTACGTGAA
GCACCCCGCCGACATCCCCGACTACTTGAAGCTGTCCTTCCCCGAGGGCTTCAAGTGGGAGCGCGTGATG
AACTTCGAGGACGGCGGCGTGGTGACCGTGACCCAGGACTCCTCCCTGCAAGACGGCGAGTTCATCTACA
AGGTGAAGCTGCGCGGCACCAACTTCCCCTCCGACGGCCCCGTAATGCAGAAGAAGACTATGGGCTGGGA
GGCCTCCTCCGAGCGGATGTACCCCGAGGACGGCGCGCTGAAGGGCGAGATCAAGCAGAGGCTGAAGCTG
AAGGACGGCGGCCACTACGACGCTGAGGTCAAGACCACCTACAAGGCCAAGAAGCCCGTGCAACTGCCCG
GCGCGTACAACGTCAACATCAAGTTGGACATCACCTCCCACAACGAGGACTACACCATCGTGGAACAGTA
CGAACGCGCCGAGGGCCGCCACTCCACCGGCGGCATGGACGAGCTGTATAAGTAAGCCTCAGGGCCCGAT
CGATGCCGCCGCTTAATTAATTAATCCAGAGGCATCAAATAAAACGAAAGGCTCAGTCGAAAGACTGGGC
CTTTCGTTTTATCTGTTGTTTGTCGGTGAACGCTCTCCTGAGTAGGACAAATCCGCCGCCCTAGACCTAG
TGTCATTTTATTTCCCCCGTTTCAGCATCAAGAACCTTTGCATAACTTGCTCTATATCCACACTGATAAT
TGCCCTCAAACCATAATCTAAAGGCGCTAGAGTTTGTTGAAAC
Features (pLannotate 1.2.2; 12 found; start..end, strand, type, name):
   1413..1507    -  terminator     lambda t0 terminator: transcription terminator from phage lambda
   1523..2317    -  CDS            KanR: aminoglycoside phosphotransferase; aphA-3; confers resistance to kanamycin
   2523..2542    +  misc_feature   BioBrick prefix: BioBrick prefix for parts that start with "ATG"
   2569..2646    +  promoter       lacIq promoter: lacI (mutant); In the lacIq allele, a single base change in the promoter boosts expression of the lacI gene about 10-fold.
   2647..3729    +  CDS            lacI: lac repressor; lacI; The lac repressor binds to the lac operator to inhibit transcription in E. coli. This inhibition can be relieved by adding lactose or isopropyl-β-D-thiogalactopyranoside (IPTG).
   3771..3788    +  promoter       tet promoter (fragment): E. coli promoter for tetracycline efflux protein gene
   3784..3885    -  CDS            yciV (fragment): RNAAM_ECOLI - Also known as trpH From Escherichia coli (strain K12).
   3961..3990    +  promoter       trc promoter: strong E. coli promoter; hybrid between the trp and lac UV5 promoters
   3998..4014    +  protein_bind   lac operator: The lac repressor binds to the lac operator to inhibit transcription in E. coli. This inhibition can be relieved by adding lactose or isopropyl-β-D-thiogalactopyranoside (IPTG). lac repressor encoded by lacI
   4035..4742    +  CDS            mCherry: mCherry is a basic (constitutively fluorescent) red fluorescent protein published in 2004, derived from Discosoma sp.. It is reported to be a very rapidly-maturing monomer with low acid sensitivity.
   4796..4882    +  terminator     rrnB T1 terminator: Escherichia coli rrnB; transcription terminator T1 from the E. coli rrnB gene
   4963..570     -  CDS            repB (across the origin): REPB_STRAG - Experimental evidence at protein level: Swiss-Prot protein existence level 1. Is essential for plasmid replication. Nicks the positive strand at the plus origin of replication. From Streptococcus agalactiae.
