>Addgene plasmid #140634 | pBWB162 | addgene full sequence | sequence record 310443 | Addgene NGS Result
CCCTCATACTCCCTTGAGCCTCCTCCAACCGAAATAGAAGGGCGCTGCGCTTATTATTTCATTCAGTCAT
CGGCTTTCATAATCTAACAGACAACATCTTCGCTGCAAAGCCACGCTACGCTCAAGGGCTTTTACGCTAC
GATAACGCCTGTTTTAACGATTATGCCGATAACTAAACGAAATAAACGCTAAAACGTCTCAGAAACGATT
TTGAGACGTTTTAATAAAAAATCGCCTAGTGCTTGGATTCTCACCAATAAAAAACGCCCGGCGGCAACCG
AGCGTTCTGAACAAATCCAGATGGAGTTCTGAGGTCATTACTGGATCTATCAACGGGAGTCCAAGCGAGC
TCGGTACTAAAACAATTCATCCAGTAAAATATAATATTTTATTTTCTCCCAATCAGGCTTGATCCCCAGT
AAGTCAAAAAATAGCTCGACATACTGTTCTTCCCCGATATCCTCCCTGATCGACCGGACGCAGAAGGCAA
TGTCATACCACTTGTCCGCCCTGCCGCTTCTCCCAAGATCAATAAAGCCACTTACTTTGCCATCTTTCAC
AAAGATGTTGCTGTCTCCCAGGTCGCCGTGGGAAAAGACAAGTTCCTCTTCGGGCTTTTCCGTCTTTAAA
AAATCATACAGCTCGCGCGGATCTTTAAATGGAGTGTCTTCTTCCCAGTTTTCGCAATCCACATCGGCCA
GATCGTTATTCAGTAAGTAATCCAATTCGGCTAAGCGGCCGTCTAAGCTATTCGTATAGGGACAATCCGA
TATGTCGATGGAGTGAAAGAGCCTGATGCACTCCGCATACAGCTCGATAGTCTTTTCAGGGCTTTGTTCA
TCTTCATACCCTTCCGAGCAAAGGACGCCATCGGCCTCACTCATGAGCAGATTGCTCCAGCCATCATGCC
GTTCAAAGTGCAGGACCTTTGGAACAGGCAGCTTTCCTTCCAGCCATAGCATCATGTCCTTTTCCCGTTC
CACATCATAGGTGGTCCCTTTATACCGGCTGTCCGTCATTTTTAAATATAGGATTTCATTTTCTCCCACC
AGCTTATATACCTTAGCAGGAGACATTCCTTCCGTATCTTTTACGCAGCGGTATTCTTCGATCAGTTTTT
TCAATTCCGGTGATATTCTCATTTTAGCCATTTATTATTTCCTTCCTCTTTTCTACAGTATTTAAAGATA
CCCCAAGAAGCTAATTATAACAAGACGAACTCCAATTCACTGTTCCTTGCATTCTAAAACCTTAAATACA
GAAAACAGCCTTTTCAAAGTTGTTTTCAAAGTTGGCGTATAACATAGTATCGACGGAGCCGATTTTGAAA
CCACAATTATGATAGAATTTGACGTCGAATTCGCGGCCGCTTCTAGAACTATAGCTAGCATGCATTTACG
TTGACACCATCGAATGGTGCAAAACCTTTCGCGGTATGGCATGATAGCGCCCGGAAGAGAGTCAATTCAG
GGTGGTGAATGTGAAACCAGTAACGTTATACGATGTCGCAGAGTATGCCGGTGTCTCTTATCAGACCGTT
TCCCGCGTGGTGAACCAGGCCAGCCACGTTTCTGCGAAAACGCGGGAAAAAGTGGAAGCGGCGATGGCGG
AGCTGAATTACATTCCCAACCGCGTGGCACAACAACTGGCGGGCAAACAGTCGTTGCTGATTGGCGTTGC
CACCTCCAGTCTGGCCCTGCACGCGCCGTCGCAAATTGTCGCGGCGATTAAATCTCGCGCCGATCAACTG
GGTGCCAGCGTGGTGGTGTCGATGGTAGAACGAAGCGGCGTCGAAGCCTGTAAAGCGGCGGTGCACAATC
TTCTCGCGCAACGCGTCAGTGGGCTGATCATTAACTATCCGCTGGATGACCAGGATGCCATTGCTGTGGA
AGCTGCCTGCACTAATGTTCCGGCGTTATTTCTTGATGTCTCTGACCAGACACCCATCAACAGTATTATT
TTCTCCCATGAAGACGGTACGCGACTGGGCGTGGAGCATCTGGTCGCATTGGGTCACCAGCAAATCGCGC
TGTTAGCGGGCCCATTAAGTTCTGTCTCGGCGCGTCTGCGTCTGGCTGGCTGGCATAAATATCTCACTCG
CAATCAAATTCAGCCGATAGCGGAACGGGAAGGCGACTGGAGTGCCATGTCCGGTTTTCAACAAACCATG
CAAATGCTGAATGAGGGCATCGTTCCCACTGCGATGCTGGTTGCCAACGATCAGATGGCGCTGGGCGCAA
TGCGCGCCATTACCGAGTCCGGGCTGCGCGTTGGTGCGGATATCTCGGTAGTGGGATACGACGATACCGA
AGACAGCTCATGTTATATCCCGCCGTTAACCACCATCAAACAGGATTTTCGCCTGCTGGGGCAAACCAGC
GTGGACCGCTTGCTGCAACTCTCTCAGGGCCAGGCGGTGAAGGGCAATCAGCTGTTGCCCGTCTCACTGG
TGAAAAGAAAAACCACCCTGGCGCCCAATACGCAAACCGCCTCTCCCCGCGCGTTGGCCGATTCATTAAT
GCAGCTGGCACGACAGGTTTCCCGACTGGAAAGCGGGCAGTGAGCGCAACGCAATTAATGTAAGTTAGCG
CGAATTGATCTGGTTTGACAGCTTATCATCGACTGCACGGTGCACCAATGCTTCTGGCGTCAGGCAGCCA
TCGGAAGCTGTGGTATGGCTGTGCAGGTCGTAAATCACTGCATAATTCGTGTCGCTCAAGGCGCACTCCC
GTTCTGGATAATGTTTTTTGCGCCGACATCATAACGGTTCTGGCAAATATTCTGAAATGAGCTGTTGACA
ATTAATCATCCGGCTCGTATAATGTGTGGAATTGTGAGCGGATAACAATTTCACACAGGAAACAGACCAT
GGTGAGCAAGGGCGAGGAGGATAACATGGCCATCATCAAGGAGTTCATGCGCTTCAAGGTTCACATGGAG
GGCTCCGTGAACGGCCACGAGTTCGAGATCGAGGGCGAGGGCGAGGGCCGCCCCTACGAGGGCACCCAGA
CCGCCAAGCTGAAGGTGACCAAGGGTGGCCCCCTGCCCTTCGCCTGGGACATCCTGTCCCCTCAGTTCAT
GTACGGCTCCAAGGCCTACGTGAAGCACCCCGCCGACATCCCCGACTACTTGAAGCTGTCCTTCCCCGAG
GGCTTCAAGTGGGAGCGCGTGATGAACTTCGAGGACGGCGGCGTGGTGACCGTGACCCAGGACTCCTCCC
TGCAAGACGGCGAGTTCATCTACAAGGTGAAGCTGCGCGGCACCAACTTCCCCTCCGACGGCCCCGTAAT
GCAGAAGAAGACTATGGGCTGGGAGGCCTCCTCCGAGCGGATGTACCCCGAGGACGGCGCGCTGAAGGGC
GAGATCAAGCAGAGGCTGAAGCTGAAGGACGGCGGCCACTACGACGCTGAGGTCAAGACCACCTACAAGG
CCAAGAAGCCCGTGCAACTGCCCGGCGCGTACAACGTCAACATCAAGTTGGACATCACCTCCCACAACGA
GGACTACACCATCGTGGAACAGTACGAACGCGCCGAGGGCCGCCACTCCACCGGCGGCATGGACGAGCTG
TATAAGTAAGCCTCAGGGCCCGATCGATGCCGCCGCTTAATTAATTAATCCAGAGGCATCAAATAAAACG
AAAGGCTCAGTCGAAAGACTGGGCCTTTCGTTTTATCTGTTGTTTGTCGGTGAACGCTCTCCTGAGTAGG
ACAAATCCGCCGCCCTAGACCTAGTGTCATTTTATTTCCCCCGTTTCAGCATCAAGAACCTTTGCATAAC
TTGCTCTATATCCACACTGATAATTGCCCTCAAACCATAATCTAAAGGCGCTAGAGTTTGTTGAAACAAT
ATCTTTTACATCATTCGTATTTAAAATTCCAAACTCCGCTCCCCTAAGGCGAATAAAAGCCATTAAATCT
TTTGTATTTACCAAATTATAGTCATCCACTATATCTAAGAGTAAATTCTTCAATTCTCTTTTTTGGCTTT
CATCAAGTGTTATATAGCGGTCAATATCAAAATCATTAATGTTCAAAATATCTTTTTTGTCGTATATATG
TTTATTCTTAGCAATAGCGTCCTTTGATTCATGAGTCAAATATTCATATGAACCTTTGATATAATCAAGT
ATCTCAACATGAGCAACTGAACTATTCCCCAATTTTCGCTTAATCTTGTTCCTAACGCTTTCTATTGTTA
CAGGATTTCGTGCAATATATATAACGTGATAGTGTGGTTTTTTATAGTGCTTTCCATTTCGTATAACATC
ACTACTATTCCATGTATCTTTATCTTTTTTTTCGTCCATATCGTGTAAAGGACTGACAGCCATAGATACG
CCCAAACTCTCTAATTTTTCCTTCCAATCATTAGGAATTGAGTCAGGATATAATAAAAATCCAAAATTTC
TAGCTTTAGTATTTTTAATAGCCATGATATAATTACCTTATCAAAAACAAGTAGCGAAAACTCGTATCCT
TCTAAAAACGCGAGCTTTCGCTTANTTTTTTTGTTCTGATTCCTTTCTTGCATATTCTTCTATAGCTAAC
GCCGCAACCGCAGATTTTGAAAAACCTTTTTGTTTCGCCATATCTGTTAATTTTTTATCTTGCTCTTTTG
TCAGAGAAATCATAACTCTTTTTTTCGATTCTGAAATCACCATTTAAAAAACTCCAATCAAATAATTTTA
TAAAGTTAGTGTATCACTTTGTAATCATAAAAACAACAATAAAGCTACTTAAATATAGATTTATAAAAAA
CGTTGGCGAAAACGTTGGCGATTCGTTGGCGATTGAAAAACCCCTTAAACCCTTGAGCCAGTTGGGATAG
AGCGTTTTTGGCACAAAAATTGGCACTCGGCACTTAATGGGGGGTCGTAGTACGGAAGCAAAATTCGCTT
CCTTTCCCCCCATTTTTTTCCAAATTCCAGATTTTTTTCAAAAATTTTCCAGCGCTACCGCTCGGCAAAA
TTGCAAGCAATTTTTAAAATCAAACCCATGAGGGAATTTCATT
Features (pLannotate 1.2.2; 12 found; start..end, strand, type, name):
    257..291     -  terminator     lambda t0 terminator: minimal transcription terminator from phage lambda (Scholtissek and Grosse, 1987)
    357..1151    -  CDS            KanR: aminoglycoside phosphotransferase; aphA-3; confers resistance to kanamycin
   1357..1376    +  misc_feature   BioBrick prefix: BioBrick prefix for parts that start with "ATG"
   1403..1480    +  promoter       lacIq promoter: lacI (mutant); In the lacIq allele, a single base change in the promoter boosts expression of the lacI gene about 10-fold.
   1481..2563    +  CDS            lacI: lac repressor; lacI; The lac repressor binds to the lac operator to inhibit transcription in E. coli. This inhibition can be relieved by adding lactose or isopropyl-β-D-thiogalactopyranoside (IPTG).
   2605..2622    +  promoter       tet promoter (fragment): E. coli promoter for tetracycline efflux protein gene
   2618..2719    -  CDS            yciV (fragment): RNAAM_ECOLI - Also known as trpH From Escherichia coli (strain K12).
   2795..2824    +  promoter       trc promoter: strong E. coli promoter; hybrid between the trp and lac UV5 promoters
   2832..2848    +  protein_bind   lac operator: The lac repressor binds to the lac operator to inhibit transcription in E. coli. This inhibition can be relieved by adding lactose or isopropyl-β-D-thiogalactopyranoside (IPTG). lac repressor encoded by lacI
   2869..3576    +  CDS            mCherry: mCherry is a basic (constitutively fluorescent) red fluorescent protein published in 2004, derived from Discosoma sp.. It is reported to be a very rapidly-maturing monomer with low acid sensitivity.
   3630..3716    +  terminator     rrnB T1 terminator: Escherichia coli rrnB; transcription terminator T1 from the E. coli rrnB gene
   3797..4417    -  CDS            repB: REPB_STRAG - Experimental evidence at protein level: Swiss-Prot protein existence level 1. Is essential for plasmid replication. Nicks the positive strand at the plus origin of replication. From Streptococcus agalactiae.
