[The description below was written by a language model from this plasmid's Addgene catalogue record and pLannotate feature annotations shown in this document.]
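Description:
pBWB162 is a 5,013 bp bacterial expression plasmid built on the pBAV1k backbone and designed as a lacI-repressed, inducible reporter vector for Acinetobacter baylyi ADP1. Replication depends on a repB gene, annotated by similarity to the Streptococcus agalactiae RepB initiator protein, which nicks the plus strand at the plus origin of replication. This points to a rolling-circle type replicon, consistent with the plasmid being maintained both in E. coli cloning strains and in ADP1. No separate origin feature is annotated, and the copy number is recorded as unknown. Selection is by kanamycin, conferred by an aphA-3 aminoglycoside phosphotransferase gene followed by a lambda t0 terminator.

The payload is a self-contained regulatory circuit. A lacIq promoter, a mutant that raises lacI expression roughly ten-fold, drives the lac repressor gene. Downstream in the same orientation, a trc promoter (a trp/lacUV5 hybrid) with an adjacent lac operator controls mCherry, a monomeric red fluorescent protein, and the transcript ends at the rrnB T1 terminator. The repressor binds the operator to hold mCherry transcription off, and IPTG or lactose relieves that repression, so red fluorescence reports on promoter activity and leakiness. A BioBrick prefix lies upstream of the lacI cassette. The short tet promoter and yciV fragments annotated between lacI and the trc promoter look like remnants carried over from source vectors rather than functional parts. The depositor and sequencing-derived records are the same length and carry the same features, differing only in their start coordinate. The record describes the plasmid as a "base" construct, part of a genetic toolset for ADP1, which suggests it serves as the reference for characterising lacI/Trc-regulated expression in that host.
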