Addgene plasmid #140634: pBWB162
Purpose: pBAV1k-lacI-Trc-mCherry base, lacI repression vector for ADP1
Depositing lab: Keith Tyo. Depositing organization: Northwestern University. Publication: Development of a genetic toolset for the highly engineerable and metabolically versatile Acinetobacter baylyi ADP1. Biggs BW, Bedore SR, Arvay E, Huang S, Subramanian H, McIntyre EA, Duscent-Maitland CV, Neidle EL, Tyo KEJ. Nucleic Acids Res. 2020 Apr 4. pii: 5815822. doi: 10.1093/nar/gkaa167. PubMed 32246719.
Backbone
  Vector backbone: pBAV1k
  Vector type: Bacterial Expression
Growth in bacteria
  Bacterial resistance: Kanamycin, 25 μg/mL
  Growth temperature: 30°C
  Growth strain: DH5alpha
  Growth instructions: Can be grown at 30 or 37 C. 30 C used for referenced study in ADP1.
  Copy number: Unknown
Gene/Insert
  Gene/Insert name: mCherry
  Insert size (bp): 711
Resource information
  A portion of this plasmid was derived from a plasmid made by: Ichiro Matsumura (Addgene #30501)
Terms and licenses: Academic/Nonprofit Terms; Industry Terms: Not Available to Industry
How to cite: pBWB162 was a gift from Keith Tyo (Addgene plasmid # 140634 ; http://n2t.net/addgene:140634 ; RRID:Addgene_140634)
